>Addgene plasmid #141278 | pDONR223 SARS-CoV-2 ORF8 | addgene full sequence | sequence record 288107 | Addgene NGS Result
GGCCTTTTGCTCACATGTTCTTTCCTGCGTTATCCCCTGATTCTGTGGATAACCGTATTACCGCCTTTGA
GTGAGCTGATACCGCTCGCCGCAGCCGAACGACCGAGCGCAGCGAGTCAGTGAGCGAGGAAGCGGAAGAG
CGCCCAATACGCAAACCGCCTCTCCCCGCGCGTTGGCCGATTCATTAATGCAGCTGGCACGACAGGTTTC
CCGACTGGAAAGCGGGCAGTGAGCGCAACGCAATTAATACGCGTACCGCTAGCCAGGAAGAGTTTGTAGA
AACGCAAAAAGGCCATCCGTCAGGATGGCCTTCTGCTTAGTTTGATGCCTGGCAGTTTATGGCGGGCGTC
CTGCCCGCCACCCTCCGGGCCGTTGCTTCACAACGTTCAAATCCGCTCCCGGCGGATTTGTCCTACTCAG
GAGAGCGTTCACCGACAAACAACAGATAAAACGAAAGGCCCAGTCTTCCGACTGAGCCTTTCGTTTTATT
TGATGCCTGGCAGTTCCCTACTCTCGCGTTAACGCTAGCATGGATGTTTTCCCAGTCACGACGTTGTAAA
ACGACGGCCAGTCTTAAGCTCGGGCCCCAAATAATGATTTTATTTTGACTGATAGTGACCTGTTCGTTGC
AACAAATTGATGAGCAATGCTTTTTTATAATGCCAACTTTGTACAAAAAAGTTGGCATGAAGTTCCTGGT
GTTCCTGGGTATCATCACCACCGTGGCCGCTTTCCACCAGGAGTGCTCTCTGCAGAGCTGCACCCAGCAC
CAGCCATACGTGGTGGATGACCCATGCCCTATCCACTTCTACAGCAAGTGGTACATCAGAGTGGGAGCTA
GGAAGTCCGCTCCTCTGATCGAGCTGTGCGTGGACGAAGCCGGCAGCAAGTCCCCAATCCAGTACATCGA
CATCGGAAACTACACCGTGTCTTGCCTGCCATTCACCATCAACTGCCAGGAACCCAAGCTGGGCTCCCTG
GTGGTGAGATGCTCTTTCTACGAGGACTTCCTGGAATACCACGACGTGCGTGTGGTGCTGGACTTCATCT
AATACCCAACTTTCTTGTACAAAGTTGGCATTATAAGAAAGCATTGCTTATCAATTTGTTGCAACGAACA
GGTCACTATCAGTCAAAATAAAATCATTATTTGCCATCCAGCTGATATCCCCTATAGTGAGTCGTATTAC
ATGGTCATAGCTGTTTCCTGGCAGCTCTGGCCCGTGTCTCAAAATCTCTGATGTTACATTGCACAAGATA
AAAATATATCATCATGCCTCCTCTAGACCAGCCAGGACAGAAATGCCTCGACTTCGCTGCTACCCAAGGT
TGCCGGGTGACGCACACCGTGGAAACGGATGAAGGCACGAACCCAGTGGACATAAGCCTGTTCGGTTCGT
AAGCTGTAATGCAAGTAGCGTATGCGCTCACGCAACTGGTCCAGAACCTTGACCGAACGCAGCGGTGGTA
ACGGCGCAGTGGCGGTTTTCATGGCTTGTTATGACTGTTTTTTTGGGGTACAGTCTATGCCTCGGGCATC
CAAGCAGCAAGCGCGTTACGCCGTGGGTCGATGTTTGATGTTATGGAGCAGCAACGATGTTACGCAGCAG
GGCAGTCGCCCTAAAACAAAGTTAAACATTATGAGGGAAGCGGTGATCGCCGAAGTATCGACTCAACTAT
CAGAGGTAGTTGGCGTCATCGAGCGCCATCTCGAACCGACGTTGCTGGCCGTACATTTGTACGGCTCCGC
AGTGGATGGCGGCCTGAAGCCACACAGTGATATTGATTTGCTGGTTACGGTGACCGTAAGGCTTGATGAA
ACAACGCGGCGAGCTTTGATCAACGACCTTTTGGAAACTTCGGCTTCCCCTGGAGAGAGCGAGATTCTCC
GCGCTGTAGAAGTCACCATTGTTGTGCACGACGACATCATTCCGTGGCGTTATCCAGCTAAGCGCGAACT
GCAATTTGGAGAATGGCAGCGCAATGACATTCTTGCAGGTATCTTCGAGCCAGCCACGATCGACATTGAT
CTGGCTATCTTGCTGACAAAAGCAAGAGAACATAGCGTTGCCTTGGTAGGTCCAGCGGCGGAGGAACTCT
TTGATCCGGTTCCTGAACAGGATCTATTTGAGGCGCTAAATGAAACCTTAACGCTATGGAACTCGCCGCC
CGACTGGGCTGGCGATGAGCGAAATGTAGTGCTTACGTTGTCCCGCATTTGGTACAGCGCAGTAACCGGC
AAAATCGCGCCGAAGGATGTCGCTGCCGACTGGGCAATGGAGCGCCTGCCGGCCCAGTATCAGCCCGTCA
TACTTGAAGCTAGACAGGCTTATCTTGGACAAGAAGAAGATCGCTTGGCCTCGCGCGCAGATCAGTTGGA
AGAATTTGTCCACTACGTGAAAGGCGAGATCACCAAGGTAGTCGGCAAATAACCCTCGAGCCACCCATGA
CCAAAATCCCTTAACGTGAGTTACGCGTCGTTCCACTGAGCGTCAGACCCCGTAGAAAAGATCAAAGGAT
CTTCTTGAGATCCTTTTTTTCTGCGCGTAATCTGCTGCTTGCAAACAAAAAAACCACCGCTACCAGCGGT
GGTTTGTTTGCCGGATCAAGAGCTACCAACTCTTTTTCCGAAGGTAACTGGCTTCAGCAGAGCGCAGATA
CCAAATACTGTTCTTCTAGTGTAGCCGTAGTTAGGCCACCACTTCAAGAACTCTGTAGCACCGCCTACAT
ACCTCGCTCTGCTAATCCTGTTACCAGTGGCTGCTGCCAGTGGCGATAAGTCGTGTCTTACCGGGTTGGA
CTCAAGACGATAGTTACCGGATAAGGCGCAGCGGTCGGGCTGAACGGGGGGTTCGTGCACACAGCCCAGC
TTGGAGCGAACGACCTACACCGAACTGAGATACCTACAGCGTGAGCTATGAGAAAGCGCCACGCTTCCCG
AAGGGAGAAAGGCGGACAGGTATCCGGTAAGCGGCAGGGTCGGAACAGGAGAGCGCACGAGGGAGCTTCC
AGGGGGAAACGCCTGGTATCTTTATAGTCCTGTCGGGTTTCGCCACCTCTGACTTGAGCGTCGATTTTTG
TGATGCTCGTCAGGGGGGCGGAGCCTATGGAAAAACGCCAGCAACGCGGCCTTTTTACGGTTCCTGGCCT
TTTGCT
Features (pLannotate 1.2.2; 13 found; start..end, strand, type, name):
      5..138     +  rep_origin     RSF ori (fragment): Plasmids containing the RSF 1030 origin of replication can be propagated in E. coli cells that contain additional plasmids with compatible origins.
    140..232     +  CDS            lacI (fragment): lac repressor; lacI; The lac repressor binds to the lac operator to inhibit transcription in E. coli. This inhibition can be relieved by adding lactose or isopropyl-β-D-thiogalactopyranoside (IPTG).
    287..314     -  terminator     rrnB T2 terminator: transcription terminator T2 from the E. coli rrnB gene
    446..489     +  terminator     rrnB T1 terminator: Escherichia coli rrnB; transcription terminator T1 from the E. coli rrnB gene
    536..572     -  CDS            lacZα (fragment): LacZα fragment of β-galactosidase; lacZ fragment
    589..684     +  protein_bind   attL3: mutant version of attL; recombination site for the Gateway® LR reaction LR Clonase™
    687..1049    +  CDS            NS8_SARS2: Experimental evidence at protein level: Swiss-Prot protein existence level 1. Plays a role in modulating host immune response (PubMed:31986261). Binds to IL17RA receptor, leading to IL17 pathway activation and an increased secretion of pro-inflammatory factors. Contributes to cytokine storm during COVID-19 infection. From Severe acute respiratory syndrome coronavirus 2 (2019-nCoV) (SARS-CoV-2).
   1054..1153    -  protein_bind   attL2: mutant version of attL; recombination site for the Gateway® LR reaction LR Clonase™
   1171..1189    -  promoter       T7 promoter: promoter for bacteriophage T7 RNA polymerase
   1379..1402    +  promoter       Pc promoter (fragment): intI1 (promoter lies within the coding sequence); class 1 integron promoter
   1578..1634    +  CDS            GmR (fragment): gentamycin acetyltransferase; aacC1; confers resistance to gentamycin
   1641..2432    +  CDS            SmR: aminoglycoside adenylyltransferase (Murphy, 1985); aadA; confers resistance to spectinomycin and streptomycin
   2525..3113    +  rep_origin     ori: high-copy-number ColE1/pMB1/pBR322/pUC origin of replication
