[The description below was written by a language model from this plasmid's Addgene catalogue record and pLannotate feature annotations shown in this document.]
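Description:
pDONR223 SARS-CoV-2 ORF8 is a Gateway-compatible Entry clone built on the pDONR223 backbone and carrying the coding sequence of the ORF8 accessory protein from SARS-CoV-2 isolate Wuhan-Hu-1. It is a bacterial cloning plasmid maintained in E. coli through a high-copy ColE1/pUC-type origin and selected with spectinomycin by means of the aadA aminoglycoside adenylyltransferase gene (SmR). This gene sits downstream of a fragment of a class 1 integron Pc promoter and a remnant of a gentamicin resistance gene. The sequenced record is 3,156 nt, shorter than the 5,005 bp listed for the empty donor backbone. That difference is expected, because the BP recombination that creates an Entry clone replaces the donor vector's larger selection cassette with the small insert.

The ORF8 insert is catalogued at 366 bp and was made by gene synthesis. Codon optimisation introduced many synonymous changes relative to the viral genome. The annotated CDS covers 363 nt, so it may lack a stop codon, although the record does not state this. The insert is flanked by two attL recombination sites, annotated as attL3 and attL2, which allow LR Clonase-mediated transfer of the ORF into any compatible Destination vector. The rrnB T1 and T2 terminators lie upstream of the cassette and insulate it from read-through transcription. A T7 promoter lies just outside the attL2 site, and M13 forward and reverse primer sites are used for sequence verification. Short fragments annotated as RSF ori, lacI and lacZα appear to be non-functional backbone remnants.

No eukaryotic promoter or tag is present, so the plasmid is not an expression construct. It serves as a shuttling source within a collection of SARS-CoV-2 coding regions. ORF8, a protein implicated in modulating host immune responses, can be moved from it into expression, tagging or interaction-assay vectors.
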