Addgene plasmid #141278: pDONR223 SARS-CoV-2 ORF8
Purpose: Gateway-compatible Entry vector, with insert of ORF8 gene's CDS from SARS-CoV-2 isolate Wuhan-Hu-1
Depositing lab: Fritz Roth. Depositing organization: Sinai Health System. Publication: A Comprehensive, Flexible Collection of SARS-CoV-2 Coding Regions. Kim DK, Knapp JJ, Kuang D, Chawla A, Cassonnet P, Lee H, Sheykhkarimli D, Samavarchi-Tehrani P, Abdouni H, Rayhan A, Li R, Pogoutse O, Coyaud E, van der Werf S, Demeret C, Gingras AC, Taipale M, Raught B, Jacob Y, Roth FP. G3 (Bethesda). 2020 Aug 6. pii: g3.120.401554. doi: 10.1534/g3.120.401554. PubMed 32763951.
Backbone
  Vector backbone: pDONR223
  Backbone manufacturer: Rual et al, Genome Res. 14:2128-2135, 2004.
  Backbone size w/o insert (bp): 5005
  Vector type: Gateway-compatible Entry vector
Growth in bacteria
  Bacterial resistance: Spectinomycin, 50 μg/mL
  Growth temperature: 37°C
  Growth strain: DH5alpha
  Copy number: Unknown
Gene/Insert
  Gene/Insert name: ORF8 (alt name: Gene ID 43740577)
  Species: SARS-CoV-2 isolate Wuhan-Hu-1
  Insert size (bp): 366
  Mutation: Many synonymous changes due to codon optimization
  Entrez Gene: ORF8 (a.k.a. GU280_gp09)
  Cloning method: Gateway Cloning
  Sequencing primers: 5′ M13F; 3′ M13R
Resource information
  A portion of this plasmid was derived from a plasmid made by: Synthesized from GenScript
Terms and licenses: Academic/Nonprofit Terms; Industry Terms
How to cite: pDONR223 SARS-CoV-2 ORF8 was a gift from Fritz Roth (Addgene plasmid # 141278 ; http://n2t.net/addgene:141278 ; RRID:Addgene_141278)
