>Addgene plasmid #141278 | pDONR223 SARS-CoV-2 ORF8 | depositor partial sequence | sequence record 275559 | Insersted CDS with stop codon
ATGAAGTTCCTGGTGTTCCTGGGTATCATCACCACCGTGGCCGCTTTCCACCAGGAGTGCTCTCTGCAGA
GCTGCACCCAGCACCAGCCATACGTGGTGGATGACCCATGCCCTATCCACTTCTACAGCAAGTGGTACAT
CAGAGTGGGAGCTAGGAAGTCCGCTCCTCTGATCGAGCTGTGCGTGGACGAAGCCGGCAGCAAGTCCCCA
ATCCAGTACATCGACATCGGAAACTACACCGTGTCTTGCCTGCCATTCACCATCAACTGCCAGGAACCCA
AGCTGGGCTCCCTGGTGGTGAGATGCTCTTTCTACGAGGACTTCCTGGAATACCACGACGTGCGTGTGGT
GCTGGACTTCATCTAA
