>Addgene plasmid #141278 | pDONR223 SARS-CoV-2 ORF8 | addgene partial sequence | sequence record 276455 | M13-Rev 5'-CAGGAAACAGCTATGACC-3'
AATAATGATTTTATTTTGACTGATAGTGACCTGTTCGTTGCAACAAATTGATAAGCAATGCTTTCTTATA
ATGCCAACTTTGTACAAGAAAGTTGGGTATTAGATGAAGTCCAGCACCACACGCACGTCGTGGTATTCCA
GGAAGTCCTCGTAGAAAGAGCATCTCACCACCAGGGAGCCCAGCTTGGGTTCCTGGCAGTTGATGGTGAA
TGGCAGGCAAGACACGGTGTAGTTTCCGATGTCGATGTACTGGATTGGGGACTTGCTGCCGGCTTCGTCC
ACGCACAGCTCGATCAGAGGAGCGGACTTCCTAGCTCCCACTCTGATGTACCACTTGCTGTAGAAGTGGA
TAGGGCATGGGTCATCCACCACGTATGGCTGGTGCTGGGTGCAGCTCTGCAGAGAGCACTCCTGGTGGAA
AGCGGCCACGGTGGTGATGATACCCAGGAACACCAGGAACTTCATGCCAACTTTTTTGTACAAAGTTGGC
ATTATAAAAAAGCATTGCTCATCAATTTGTTGCAACGAACAGGTCACTATCAGTCAAAATAAAATCATTA
TTTGGGGCCCGAGCTTAAGACTGGCCGTCGTTTTACAACGTCGTGACTGGGAAAACATCCATGCTAGCGT
TAACGCGAGAGTAGGGAACTGCCAGGCATCAAATAAAACGAAAGGCTCAGTCGGAAGACTGGGCCTTTCG
TTTTATCTGTTGTTTGTCGGTGAACGCTCTCCTGAGTAGGACAAATCCGCCGGGAGCGGATTTGAACGTT
GTGAAGCAACGGCCCGGAGGGTGGCGG
