>Addgene plasmid #141278 | pDONR223 SARS-CoV-2 ORF8 | addgene partial sequence | sequence record 276456 | M13-F20 5'-TGTAAAACGACGGCCAGT-3'
GTTCGTTGCAACAAATTGATGAGCAATGCTTTTTTATAATGCCAACTTTGTACAAAAAAGTTGGCATGAA
GTTCCTGGTGTTCCTGGGTATCATCACCACCGTGGCCGCTTTCCACCAGGAGTGCTCTCTGCAGAGCTGC
ACCCAGCACCAGCCATACGTGGTGGATGACCCATGCCCTATCCACTTCTACAGCAAGTGGTACATCAGAG
TGGGAGCTAGGAAGTCCGCTCCTCTGATCGAGCTGTGCGTGGACGAAGCCGGCAGCAAGTCCCCAATCCA
GTACATCGACATCGGAAACTACACCGTGTCTTGCCTGCCATTCACCATCAACTGCCAGGAACCCAAGCTG
GGCTCCCTGGTGGTGAGATGCTCTTTCTACGAGGACTTCCTGGAATACCACGACGTGCGTGTGGTGCTGG
ACTTCATCTAATACCCAACTTTCTTGTACAAAGTTGGCATTATAAGAAAGCATTGCTTATCAATTTGTTG
CAACGAACAGGTCACTATCAGTCAAAATAAAATCATTATTTGCCATCCAGCTGATATCCCCTATAGTGAG
TCGTATTACATGGTCATAGCTGTTTCCTGGCAGCTCTGGCCCGTGTCTCAAAATCTCTGATGTTACATTG
CACAAGATAAAAATATATCATCATGCCTCCTCTAGACCAGCCAGGACAGAAATGCCTCGACTTCGCTGCT
ACCCAAGGTTGCCGGGTGACGCACACCGTGGAAACGGATGAAGGCACGAACCCAGTGGACATAAGCCTGT
TCGGTTCGTAAGCTGTAATGCAAGTAGCGTATGCGCTCACGCAACTGGTCCAGAACCTTGACCGAACGCA
GCGGTGGTAACGGCGCAGTGGCGGTTTTCATGGCTTGTTATGACTGTTTTTTTGGGGTACAGTCTATGCC
TCGGGCATCCAAGCAGCAAGCGCGTTACGCCGTGG
